Addgene plasmid #21229: aMHC-eGFP-Rex-Neo
Depositing lab: Mark Mercola. Depositing organization: Sanford Burnham Prebys Medical Discovery Institute. Publication: Lentiviral vectors and protocols for creation of stable hESC lines for fluorescent tracking and drug resistance selection of cardiomyocytes. Kita-Matsuo H, Barcova M, Prigozhina N, Salomonis N, Wei K, Jacot JG, Nelson B, Spiering S, Haverslag R, Kim C, Talantova M, Bajpai R, Calzolari D, Terskikh A, McCulloch AD, Price JH, Conklin BR, Chen HS, Mercola M. PLoS ONE. 2009 . 4(4):e5046. 10.1371/journal.pone.0005046 PubMed 19352491.
Backbone
  Vector backbone: SIN18
  Backbone size w/o insert (bp): 8400
  Vector type: Lentiviral
  Selectable markers: Neomycin resistanct marker driven by Rex-1 promoter
Growth in bacteria
  Bacterial resistance: Ampicillin, 100 μg/mL
  Growth temperature: 37°C
  Growth strain: Stbl3
  Copy number: Unknown
Gene/Insert
  Gene/Insert name: alpha myosin heavy chain promoter (alt name: aMHC promoter)
  Species: M. musculus (mouse)
  Insert size (bp): 5470
  Tag / fusion protein: eGFP (C terminal on backbone)
  Cloning method: Restriction Enzyme; 5′ cloning site claI (not destroyed); 3′ cloning site AgeI (not destroyed)
  Sequencing primers: 5′ CTTGATGCCGTTCTTCTGCTT - 3' Sequencing only
Terms and licenses: Academic/Nonprofit Terms; Industry Terms: Not Available to Industry
How to cite: aMHC-eGFP-Rex-Neo was a gift from Mark Mercola (Addgene plasmid # 21229 ; http://n2t.net/addgene:21229 ; RRID:Addgene_21229)
