[The description below was written by a language model from this plasmid's Addgene catalogue record and pLannotate feature annotations shown in this document.]
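Description:
aMHC-eGFP-Rex-Neo is a self-inactivating HIV-1-based lentiviral transfer plasmid built on the SIN18 backbone, about 13.9 kb in total, designed to make stable human embryonic stem cell lines in which cardiomyocytes can be tracked by fluorescence. In bacteria it is maintained through a high-copy ColE1/pUC-type origin and selected with ampicillin via β-lactamase. An f1 origin, an SV40 origin and pBluescript-derived remnants (lac promoter/operator, lacZα fragment, T3 and T7 promoters) are also present in the backbone. The viral portion has a third-generation layout: an RSV promoter drives a truncated 5' LTR, followed by the Ψ packaging signal with a gag fragment, the Rev response element and the cPPT/CTS. At the other end sit a ΔU3 3' LTR, which inactivates LTR promoter activity after integration, and an SV40 polyadenylation signal.

The payload consists of two cassettes in the same orientation. The first is a roughly 5.5 kb mouse alpha myosin heavy chain promoter, cloned between ClaI and AgeI. It corresponds to the large unannotated interval between the two multiple-cloning-site fragments in the feature table. This promoter drives EGFP, followed by a WPRE to enhance transcript expression, so that green fluorescence reports cardiomyocyte identity. Downstream, a neomycin/G418 resistance gene is recorded as being driven by the Rex-1 promoter. That promoter is not annotated in the table but presumably lies in the unannotated gap before the NeoR coding sequence. Rex-1 is generally known as a marker of undifferentiated pluripotent cells, so this arrangement should allow drug selection of transduced stem cells before differentiation, with EGFP then marking the cardiomyocytes that arise from them.
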