Features (pLannotate 1.2.2; 27 found; start..end, strand, type, name):
     27..131     +  promoter       AmpR promoter: bla
    132..992     +  CDS            AmpR: β-lactamase; bla; confers resistance to ampicillin, carbenicillin, and related antibiotics
   1163..1751    +  rep_origin     ori: high-copy-number ColE1/pMB1/pBR322/pUC origin of replication
   1934..2026    +  CDS            lacI (fragment): lac repressor; lacI; The lac repressor binds to the lac operator to inhibit transcription in E. coli. This inhibition can be relieved by adding lactose or isopropyl-β-D-thiogalactopyranoside (IPTG).
   2039..2060    +  protein_bind   CAP binding site: CAP binding activates transcription in the presence of cAMP. E. coli catabolite activator protein
   2075..2105    +  promoter       lac promoter: promoter for the E. coli lac operon
   2109..2131    +  protein_bind   lac operator (fragment): The lac repressor binds to the lac operator to inhibit transcription in E. coli. This inhibition can be relieved by adding lactose or isopropyl-β-D-thiogalactopyranoside (IPTG). lac repressor encoded by lacI
   2174..2192    +  promoter       T3 promoter: promoter for bacteriophage T3 RNA polymerase
   2220..2441    +  promoter       RSV promoter: Rous sarcoma virus enhancer/promoter
   2448..2628    +  LTR            5' LTR (truncated): truncated 5' long terminal repeat (LTR) from HIV-1
   2672..2797    +  misc_feature   HIV-1 Ψ: packaging signal of human immunodeficiency virus type 1
   2781..3144    +  CDS            HIV-1 gag (fragment): gag protein from human immunodeficiency virus 1; gag
   3239..3575    +  ncRNA          RRE: Accession: RF00036 - HIV Rev response element
   3900..4000    +  CDS            Rev (fragment): human immunodeficiency virus 1 (HIV-1) Rev protein; rev; enhances nuclear export of unspliced and incompletely spliced viral mRNAs
   4019..4135    +  misc_feature   cPPT/CTS: central polypurine tract and central termination sequence of HIV-1
   4157..4198    +  misc_feature   MCS (fragment): pBluescript multiple cloning site
   9629..9662    +  misc_feature   MCS (fragment): multiple cloning site
   9670..10389   +  CDS            EGFP: the original enhanced GFP (Yang et al., 1996) mammalian codon-optimized
  10405..10993   +  misc_feature   WPRE: woodchuck hepatitis virus posttranscriptional regulatory element
  11735..12538   +  CDS            NeoR/KanR: aminoglycoside phosphotransferase from Tn5; aph(3')-II (or nptII); confers resistance to neomycin, kanamycin, and G418 (Geneticin®)
  12538..12609   +  CDS            nef (fragment): NEF_HV1Z2 - Experimental evidence at protein level: Swiss-Prot protein existence level 1. Extracellular Nef protein targets CD4(+) T-lymphocytes for apoptosis by interacting with CXCR4 surface receptors. From Human immunodeficiency virus type 1 group M subtype D (isolate Z2/CDC-Z34) (HIV-1).
  12611..12844   +  LTR            3' LTR (ΔU3): self-inactivating 3' long terminal repeat (LTR) from HIV-1
  12916..13037   +  polyA_signal   SV40 poly(A) signal: SV40 polyadenylation signal
  13056..13191   +  rep_origin     SV40 ori: SV40 origin of replication
  13224..13242   -  promoter       T7 promoter: promoter for bacteriophage T7 RNA polymerase
  13250..13405   +  CDS            lacZα (fragment): LacZα fragment of β-galactosidase; lacZ fragment
  13413..13868   +  rep_origin     f1 ori (sequence partly withheld): f1 bacteriophage origin of replication; arrow indicates direction of (+) strand synthesis
>Addgene plasmid #21229 | aMHC-eGFP-Rex-Neo | depositor full sequence | sequence record 9834 | Author sequence
CAGGTGGCACTTTTCGGGGAAATGTGCGCGGAACCCCTATTTGTTTATTTTTCTAAATACATTCAAATAT
GTATCCGCTCATGAGACAATAACCCTGATAAATGCTTCAATAATATTGAAAAAGGAAGAGTATGAGTATT
CAACATTTCCGTGTCGCCCTTATTCCCTTTTTTGCGGCATTTTGCCTTCCTGTTTTTGCTCACCCAGAAA
CGCTGGTGAAAGTAAAAGATGCTGAAGATCAGTTGGGTGCACGAGTGGGTTACATCGAACTGGATCTCAA
CAGCGGTAAGATCCTTGAGAGTTTTCGCCCCGAAGAACGTTTTCCAATGATGAGCACTTTTAAAGTTCTG
CTATGTGGCGCGGTATTATCCCGTATTGACGCCGGGCAAGAGCAACTCGGTCGCCGCATACACTATTCTC
AGAATGACTTGGTTGAGTACTCACCAGTCACAGAAAAGCATCTTACGGATGGCATGACAGTAAGAGAATT
ATGCAGTGCTGCCATAACCATGAGTGATAACACTGCGGCCAACTTACTTCTGACAACGATCGGAGGACCG
AAGGAGCTAACCGCTTTTTTGCACAACATGGGGGATCATGTAACTCGCCTTGATCGTTGGGAACCGGAGC
TGAATGAAGCCATACCAAACGACGAGCGTGACACCACGATGCCTGTAGCAATGGCAACAACGTTGCGCAA
ACTATTAACTGGCGAACTACTTACTCTAGCTTCCCGGCAACAATTAATAGACTGGATGGAGGCGGATAAA
GTTGCAGGACCACTTCTGCGCTCGGCCCTTCCGGCTGGCTGGTTTATTGCTGATAAATCTGGAGCCGGTG
AGCGTGGGTCTCGCGGTATCATTGCAGCACTGGGGCCAGATGGTAAGCCCTCCCGTATCGTAGTTATCTA
CACGACGGGGAGTCAGGCAACTATGGATGAACGAAATAGACAGATCGCTGAGATAGGTGCCTCACTGATT
AAGCATTGGTAACTGTCAGACCAAGTTTACTCATATATACTTTAGATTGATTTAAAACTTCATTTTTAAT
TTAAAAGGATCTAGGTGAAGATCCTTTTTGATAATCTCATGACCAAAATCCCTTAACGTGAGTTTTCGTT
CCACTGAGCGTCAGACCCCGTAGAAAAGATCAAAGGATCTTCTTGAGATCCTTTTTTTCTGCGCGTAATC
TGCTGCTTGCAAACAAAAAAACCACCGCTACCAGCGGTGGTTTGTTTGCCGGATCAAGAGCTACCAACTC
TTTTTCCGAAGGTAACTGGCTTCAGCAGAGCGCAGATACCAAATACTGTCCTTCTAGTGTAGCCGTAGTT
AGGCCACCACTTCAAGAACTCTGTAGCACCGCCTACATACCTCGCTCTGCTAATCCTGTTACCAGTGGCT
GCTGCCAGTGGCGATAAGTCGTGTCTTACCGGGTTGGACTCAAGACGATAGTTACCGGATAAGGCGCAGC
GGTCGGGCTGAACGGGGGGTTCGTGCACACAGCCCAGCTTGGAGCGAACGACCTACACCGAACTGAGATA
CCTACAGCGTGAGCTATGAGAAAGCGCCACGCTTCCCGAAGGGAGAAAGGCGGACAGGTATCCGGTAAGC
GGCAGGGTCGGAACAGGAGAGCGCACGAGGGAGCTTCCAGGGGGAAACGCCTGGTATCTTTATAGTCCTG
TCGGGTTTCGCCACCTCTGACTTGAGCGTCGATTTTTGTGATGCTCGTCAGGGGGGCGGAGCCTATGGAA
AAACGCCAGCAACGCGGCCTTTTTACGGTTCCTGGCCTTTTGCTGGCCTTTTGCTCACATGTTCTTTCCT
GCGTTATCCCCTGATTCTGTGGATAACCGTATTACCGCCTTTGAGTGAGCTGATACCGCTCGCCGCAGCC
GAACGACCGAGCGCAGCGAGTCAGTGAGCGAGGAAGCGGAAGAGCGCCCAATACGCAAACCGCCTCTCCC
CGCGCGTTGGCCGATTCATTAATGCAGCTGGCACGACAGGTTTCCCGACTGGAAAGCGGGCAGTGAGCGC
AACGCAATTAATGTGAGTTAGCTCACTCATTAGGCACCCCAGGCTTTACACTTTATGCTTCCGGCTCGTA
TGTTGTGTGGAATTGTGAGCGGATAACAATTTCACACAGGAAACAGCTATGACCATGATTACGCCAAGCG
CGCAATTAACCCTCACTAAAGGGAACAAAAGCTGGAGCTGCAAGCTTAATGTAGTCTTATGCAATACTCT
TGTAGTCTTGCAACATGGTAACGATGAGTTAGCAACATGCCTTACAAGGAGAGAAAAAGCACCGTGCATG
CCGATTGGTGGAAGTAAGGTGGTACGATCGTGCCTTATTAGGAAGGCAACAGACGGGTCTGACATGGATT
GGACGAACCACTGAATTGCCGCATTGCAGAGATATTGTATTTAAGTGCCTAGCTCGATACAATAAACGGG
TCTCTCTGGTTAGACCAGATCTGAGCCTGGGAGCTCTCTGGCTAACTAGGGAACCCACTGCTTAAGCCTC
AATAAAGCTTGCCTTGAGTGCTTCAAGTAGTGTGTGCCCGTCTGTTGTGTGACTCTGGTAACTAGAGATC
CCTCAGACCCTTTTAGTCAGTGTGGAAAATCTCTAGCAGTGGCGCCCGAACAGGGACCTGAAAGCGAAAG
GGAAACCAGAGCTCTCTCGACGCAGGACTCGGCTTGCTGAAGCGCGCACGGCAAGAGGCGAGGGGCGGCG
ACTGGTGAGTACGCCAAAAATTTTGACTAGCGGAGGCTAGAAGGAGAGAGATGGGTGCGAGAGCGTCAGT
ATTAAGCGGGGGAGAATTAGATCGCGATGGGAAAAAATTCGGTTAAGGCCAGGGGGAAAGAAAAAATATA
AATTAAAACATATAGTATGGGCAAGCAGGGAGCTAGAACGATTCGCAGTTAATCCTGGCCTGTTAGAAAC
ATCAGAAGGCTGTAGACAAATACTGGGACAGCTACAACCATCCCTTCAGACAGGATCAGAAGAACTTAGA
TCATTATATAATACAGTAGCAACCCTCTATTGTGTGCATCAAAGGATAGAGATAAAAGACACCAAGGAAG
CTTTAGACAAGATAGAGGAAGAGCAAAACAAAAGTAAGACCACCGCACAGCAAGCGGCCGCTGATCTTCA
GACCTGGAGGAGGAGATATGAGGGACAATTGGAGAAGTGAATTATATAAATATAAAGTAGTAAAAATTGA
ACCATTAGGAGTAGCACCCACCAAGGCAAAGAGAAGAGTGGTGCAGAGAGAAAAAAGAGCAGTGGGAATA
GGAGCTTTGTTCCTTGGGTTCTTGGGAGCAGCAGGAAGCACTATGGGCGCAGCCTCAATGACGCTGACGG
TACAGGCCAGACAATTATTGTCTGGTATAGTGCAGCAGCAGAACAATTTGCTGAGGGCTATTGAGGCGCA
ACAGCATCTGTTGCAACTCACAGTCTGGGGCATCAAGCAGCTCCAGGCAAGAATCCTGGCTGTGGAAAGA
TACCTAAAGGATCAACAGCTCCTGGGGATTTGGGGTTGCTCTGGAAAACTCATTTGCACCACTGCTGTGC
CTTGGAATGCTAGTTGGAGTAATAAATCTCTGGAACAGATTTGGAATCACACGACCTGGATGGAGTGGGA
CAGAGAAATTAACAATTACACAAGCTTAATACACTCCTTAATTGAAGAATCGCAAAACCAGCAAGAAAAG
AATGAACAAGAATTATTGGAATTAGATAAATGGGCAAGTTTGTGGAATTGGTTTAACATAACAAATTGGC
TGTGGTATATAAAATTATTCATAATGATAGTAGGAGGCTTGGTAGGTTTAAGAATAGTTTTTGCTGTACT
TTCTATAGTGAATAGAGTTAGGCAGGGATATTCACCATTATCGTTTCAGACCCACCTCCCAACCCCGAGG
GGACCCGACAGGCCCGAAGGAATAGAAGAAGAAGGTGGAGAGAGAGACAGAGACAGATCCATTCGATTAG
TGAACGGATCTCGACGGTATCGGTTAACTTTTAAAAGAAAAGGGGGGATTGGGGGGTACAGTGCAGGGGA
AAGAATAGTAGACATAATAGCAACAGACATACAAACAAAGAATTACAAAAACAAATTACAAAAATTCAAA
ATTTTATCGATCACGAGACTAGCCTCGAGCTCCACCGCGGTGGCGGCCGCTCTAGAACTAGTGGATCCTG
CAAGGTCACACAAGGGTCTCCACCCACCAGGTGCCCTAGTCTCAATTTCAGTTTCCATGCCTTGTTCTCA
CAATGCTGGCCTCCCCAGAGCTAATTTGGACTTTGTTTTTATTTCAAAAGGGCCTGAATGAGGAGTAGAT
CTTGTGCTACCCAGCTCTAAGGGTGCCCGTGAAGCCCTCAGACCTGGAGCCTTTGCAACAGCCCTTTAGG
TGGAAGCAGAATAAAGCAATTTTCCTTAAAGCCAAAATCCTGCCTCTAGACTCTTCTTCTCTGACCTCGG
TCCCTGGGCTCTAGGGTGGGGAGGTGGGGCTTGGAAGAAGAAGGTGGGGAAGTGGCAAAAGCCGATCCCT
AGGGCCCTGTGAAGTTCGGAGCCTTCCCTGTACAGCACTGGCTCATAGATCCTCCTCCAGCCAAACATAG
CAAGAAGTGATACCTCCTTTGTGACTTCCCCAGGCCCAGTACCTGTCAGGTTGAAACAGGATTTAGAGAA
GCCTCTGAACTCACCTGAACTCTGAAGCTCATCCACCAAGCAAGCACCTAGGTGCCACTGCTAGTTAGTA
TCCTACGCTGATAATATGCAGAGCTGGGCCACAGAAGTCCTGGGGTGTAGGAACTGACCAGTGACTTTTC
AGTCGGCAAAGGTATGACCCCCTCAGCAGATGTAGTAATGTCCCCTTAGATCCCATCCCAGGCAGGTCTC
TAAGAGGACATGGGATGAGAGATGTAGTCATGTGGCATTCCAAACACAGCTATCCACAGTGTCCCTTGCC
CCTTCCACTTAGCCAGGAGGACAGTAACCTTAGCCTATCTTTCTTCCTCCCCATCCTCCCAGGACACACC
CCCTGGTCTGCAGTATTCATTTCTTCCTTCACGTCCCCTCTGTGACTTCCATTTGCAAGGCTTTTGACCT
CTGCAGCTGCTGGAAGATAGAGTTTGGCCCTAGGTGTGGCAAGCCATCTCAAGAGAAAGCAGACAACAGG
GGGACCAGATTTTGGAAGGATCAGGAACTAAATCACTGGCGGGCCTGGGGGTAGAAAAAAGAGTGAGTGA
GTCCGCTCCAGCTAAGCCAAGCTAGTCCCCGAGATACTCTGCCACAGCTGGGCTGCTCGGGGTAGCTTTA
GGAATGTGGGTCTGAAAGACAATGGGATTGGAAGACATCTCTTTGAGTCTCCCCTCAACCCCACCTACAG
ACACACTCGTGTGTGGCCAGACTCCTGTTCAACAGCCCTCTGTGTTCTGACCACTGAGCTAGGCAACCAG
AGCATGGGCCCTGTGCTGAGGATGAAGAGTTGGTTACCAATAGCAAAAACAGCAGGGGAGGGAGAACAGA
GAACGAAATAAGGAAGGAAGAAGGAAAGGCCAGTCAATCAGATGCAGTCAGAAGAGATGGGAAGCCAACA
CACAGCTTGAGCAGAGGAAACAGAAAAGGGAGAGATTCTGGGCATAAGGAGGCCACAGAAAGAAGAGCCC
AGGCCCCCCAAGTCTCCTCTTTATACCCTCATCCCGTCTCCCAATTAAGCCCACTCTTCTTCCTAGATCA
GACCTGAGCTGCAGCGAAGAGACCCGTAGGGAGGATCACACTGGATGAAGGAGATGTGTGGAGAAGTCCA
GGGCAACCTAAGAGCCAGAGCCTAAAAGAGCAAGAGATAAAGGTGCTTCAAAGGTGGCCAGGCTGTGCAC
ACAGAGGGTCGAGGACTGGTGGTAGAGCCTCAAGATAAGGATGATGCTCAGAATGGGCGGGGGGGGGGAT
TCTGGGGGGGGGAGAGAGAAGGTGAGAAGGAGCCTGGAACAGAGAATCTGGAAGCGCTGGAAACGATACC
ATAAAGGGAAGAACCCAGGCTACCTTTAGATGTAAATCATGAAAGACAGGGAGAAGGGAAGCTGGAGAGA
GTAGAAGGACCCCGGGGCAAGACATGGAAGCAAGGACAAGCCAGGTTGAGCGCTCCGTGAAATCAGCCTG
CTGAAGGCAGAGCCCTGGTATGAGCACCAGAACAGCAGAGGCTAGGGTTAATGTCGAGACAGGGAACAGA
AGGTAGACACAGGAACAGACAGAGACGGGGGAGCCAGGTAACAAAGGAATGGTCCTTCTCACCTGTGGCC
AGAGCGTCCATCTGTGTCCACATACTCTAGAATGTTCATCAGACTGCAGGGCTGGCTTGGGAGGCAGCTG
GAAAGAGTATGTGAGAGCCAGGGGAGACAAGGGGGCCTAGGAAAGGAAGAAGAGGGCAAACCAGGCCACA
CAAGAGGGCAGAGCCCAGAACTGAGTTAACTCCTTCCTTGTTGCATCTTCCATAGGAGGCAGTGGGAACT
CTGTGACCACCATCCCCCATGAGCCCCCACTACCCATACCAAGTTTGGCCTGAGTGGCATTCTAGGTTCC
CTGAGGACAGAGCCTGGCCTTTGTCTCTTGGACCTGACCCAAGCTGACCCAATGTTCTCAGTACCTTATC
ATGCCCTCAAGAGCTTGAGAACCAGGCAGTGACATATTAGGCCATGGGCTAACCCTGGAGCTTGCACACA
GGAGCCTCAAGTGACCTCCAGGGACACAGCTGCAGACAGGTGGCCTTTATCCCCAAAGAGCAACCATTTG
GCATAGGTGGCTGCAAATGGGAATGCAAGGTTGAATCAGGTCCCTTCAAGAATACTGCATGCAAGACCTA
AGACCCCTGGAGAGAGGGGTATGCTCCTGCCCCCACCCACCATAAGGGGAGTGAACTATCCTAGGGGGCT
GGCGACCTTGGGGAGACACCACATTACTGAGAGTGCTGAGCCCAGAAAAACTGACCGCCCTGTGTCCTGC
CCACCTCCACACTCTAGAGCTATATTGAGAGGTGACAGTAGATAGGGTGGGAGCTGGTAGCAGGGAGAGT
GTTCCTGGGTGTGAGGGTGTAGGGGAAAGCCAGAGCAGGGGAGTCTGGCTTTGTCTCCTGAACACAATGT
CTACTTAGTTATAACAGGCATGACCTGCTAAAGACCCAACATCTACGACCTCTGAAAAGACAGCAGCCCT
GGAGGACAGGGGTTGTCTCTGAGCCTTGGGTGCTTGATGGTGCCACAAAGGAGGGCATGAGTGTGAGTAT
AAGGCCCCAGGAGCGTTAGAGAAGGGCACTTGGGAAGGGGTCAGTCTGCAGAGCCCCTATCCATGGAATC
TGGAGCCTGGGGCCAACTGGTGTAAATCTCTGGGCCTGCCAGGCATTCAAAGCAGCACCTGCATCCTCTG
GCAGCCTGGGGAGGCGGAAGGGAGCAACCCCCCACTTATACCCTTTCTCCCTCAGCCCCAGGATTAACAC
CTCTGGCCTTCCCCCTTCCCACCTCCCATCAGGAGTGGAGGGTTGCAGAGGGAGGGTAAAAACCTACATG
TCCAAACATCATGGTGCACGATATATGGATCAGTATGTGTAGAGGCAAGAAAGGAAATCTGCAGGCTTAA
CTGGGTTAATGTGTAAAGTCTGTGTGCATGTGTGTGTGTCTGACTGAAAACGGGCATGGCTGTGCAGCTG
TTCAGTTCTGTGCGTGAGGTTACCAGACTGCAGGTTTGTGTGTAAATTGCCCAAGGCAAAGTGGGTGAAT
CCCTTCCATGGTTTAAAGAGATTGGATGATGGCCTGCATCTCAAGGACCATGGAAAATAGAATGGACACT
CTATATGTGTCTCTAAGCTAAGGTAGCAAGGTCTTTGGAGGACACCTGTCTAGAGATGTGGGCAACAGAG
ACTACAGACAGTATCTGTACAGAGTAAGGAGAGAGAGGAGGGGGTGTAGAATTCTCTTACTATCAAAGGG
AAACTGAGTCGTGCACCTGCAAAGTGGATGCTCTCCCTAGACATCATGACTTTGTCTCTGGGGAGCCAGC
ACTGTGGAACTTCAGGTCTGAGAGAGTAGGAGGCTCCCCTCAGCCTGAAGCTATGCAGATAGCCAGGGTT
GAAAGGGGGAAGGGAGAGCCTGGGATGGGAGCTTGTGTGTTGGAGGCAGGGGACAGATATTAAGCCTGGA
AGAGAAGGTGACCCTTACCCAGTTGTTCAACTCACCCTTCAGATTAAAAATAACTGAGGTAAGGGCCTGG
GTAGGGGAGGTGGTGTGAGACGCTCCTGTCTCTCCTCTATCTGCCCATCGGCCCTTTGGGGAGGAGGAAT
GTGCCCAAGGACTAAAAAAAGGCCATGGAGCCAGAGGGGCGAGGGCAACAGACCTTTCATGGGCAAACCT
TGGGGCCCTGCTGTCCTCCTGTCACCTCCAGAGCCAAGGGATCAAAGGAGGAGGAGCCAGGACAGGAGGG
AAGTGGGAGGGAGGGTCCCAGCAGAGGACTCCAAATTTAGGCAGCAGGCATATGGGATGGGATATAAAGG
GGCTGGAGCACTGAGAGCTGTCAGAGATTTCTCCAACCCAGGTAAGAGGGAGTTTCGGGTGGGGGCTCTT
CACCCACACCAGACCTCTCCCCACCTAGAAGGAAACTGCCTTTCCTGGAAGTGGGGTTCAGGCCGGTCAG
AGATCTGACAGGGTGGCCTTCCACCAGCCTGGGAAGTTCTCAGTGGCAGGAGGTTTCCACAAGAAACACT
GGATGCCCCTTCCCTTACGCTGTCTTCTCCATCTTCCTCCTGGGGATGCTCCTCCCCGTCTTGGTTTATC
TTGGCTCTTCGTCTTCAGCAAGATTTGCCCTGTGCTGTCCACTCCATCTTTCTCTACTGTCTCCGTGCCT
TGCCTTGCCTTCTTGCGTGTCCTTCCTTTCCACCCATTTCTCACTTCACCTTTTCTCCCCTTCTCATTTG
TATTCATCCTTCCTTCCTTCCTTCCTTCCTTCCTTCCTTCCTTCCTTCCTTCCTTTCTCCCTTCCTTCCT
TCCTTCCTTCCTTCCTTCCTTCCTTCCTTCCTGTGTCAGAGTGCTGAGAATCACACCTGGGGTTCCCACC
CTTATGTAAACAATCTTCCAGTGAGCCACAGCTTCAGTGCTGCTGGGTGCTCTCTTACCTTCCTCACCCC
CTGGCTTGTCCTGTTCCATCCTGGTCAGGATCTCTAGATTGGTCTCCCAGCCTCTGCTACTCCTCTTCCT
GCCTGTTCCTCTCTCTGTCCAGCTGCGCCACTGTGGTGCCTCGTTCCAGCTGTGGTCCACATTCTTCAGG
ATTCTCTGAAAAGTTAACCAGGTGAGAATGTTTCCCCTGTAGACAGCAGATCACGATTCTCCCGGAAGTC
AGGCTTCCAGCCCTCTCTTTCTCTGCCCAGCTGCCCGGCACTCTTAGCAAACCTCAGGCACCCTTACCCC
ACATAGACCTCTGACAGAGAAGCAGGCACTTTACATGGAGTCCTGGTGGGAGAGCCATAGGCTACGGTGT
AAAAGAGGCAGGGAAGTGGTGGTGTAGGAAAGTCAGGACTTCACATAGAAGCCTAGCCCACACCAGAAAT
GACAGACAGATCCCTCCTATCTCCCCCATAAGAGTTTGAGTCGACGGTACCGCGGGCCCGGGATCCACCG
GTCGCCACCATGGTGAGCAAGGGCGAGGAGCTGTTCACCGGGGTGGTGCCCATCCTGGTCGAGCTGGACG
GCGACGTAAACGGCCACAAGTTCAGCGTGTCCGGCGAGGGCGAGGGCGATGCCACCTACGGCAAGCTGAC
CCTGAAGTTCATCTGCACCACCGGCAAGCTGCCCGTGCCCTGGCCCACCCTCGTGACCACCCTGACCTAC
GGCGTGCAGTGCTTCAGCCGCTACCCCGACCACATGAAGCAGCACGACTTCTTCAAGTCCGCCATGCCCG
AAGGCTACGTCCAGGAGCGCACCATCTTCTTCAAGGACGACGGCAACTACAAGACCCGCGCCGAGGTGAA
GTTCGAGGGCGACACCCTGGTGAACCGCATCGAGCTGAAGGGCATCGACTTCAAGGAGGACGGCAACATC
CTGGGGCACAAGCTGGAGTACAACTACAACAGCCACAACGTCTATATCATGGCCGACAAGCAGAAGAACG
GCATCAAGGTGAACTTCAAGATCCGCCACAACATCGAGGACGGCAGCGTGCAGCTCGCCGACCACTACCA
GCAGAACACCCCCATCGGCGACGGCCCCGTGCTGCTGCCCGACAACCACTACCTGAGCACCCAGTCCGCC
CTGAGCAAAGACCCCAACGAGAAGCGCGATCACATGGTCCTGCTGGAGTTCGTGACCGCCGCCGGGATCA
CTCTCGGCATGGACGAGCTGTACAAGTAAAGCGGCCGCGTCGACAATCAACCTCTGGATTACAAAATTTG
TGAAAGATTGACTGGTATTCTTAACTATGTTGCTCCTTTTACGCTATGTGGATACGCTGCTTTAATGCCT
TTGTATCATGCTATTGCTTCCCGTATGGCTTTCATTTTCTCCTCCTTGTATAAATCCTGGTTGCTGTCTC
TTTATGAGGAGTTGTGGCCCGTTGTCAGGCAACGTGGCGTGGTGTGCACTGTGTTTGCTGACGCAACCCC
CACTGGTTGGGGCATTGCCACCACCTGTCAGCTCCTTTCCGGGACTTTCGCTTTCCCCCTCCCTATTGCC
ACGGCGGAACTCATCGCCGCCTGCCTTGCCCGCTGCTGGACAGGGGCTCGGCTGTTGGGCACTGACAATT
CCGTGGTGTTGTCGGGGAAGCTGACGTCCTTTCCATGGCTGCTCGCCTGTGTTGCCACCTGGATTCTGCG
CGGGACGTCCTTCTGCTACGTCCCTTCGGCCCTCAATCCAGCGGACCTTCCTTCCCGCGGCCTGCTGCCG
GCTCTGCGGCCTCTTCCGCGTCTTCGCCTTCGCCCTCAGACGAGTCGGATCTCCCTTTGGGCCGCCTCCC
CGCCTGAATTTCACCGGCGACCGATTCCTCCCGATAAGTAAATTACAGAAAAGCTTCAGGTTAAATGTAA
GAGGATCTTAAATATTGATTTGGTTTTTGTCTTAATGGTGCCCGGCGTATTTATAAGAACCATTAAATTT
CACTAGACCGTTTGTAGTCAGGGGTGAACGCTGCATGACCCACGCTCTCAAAGTGAGTTGTGTTGCTTTG
CGGGAATCCAGCAGTCACATTAATGCTGGAAAAAGTTCAGGCAACTAGTGTACTTTGTAGCGGGGTCCGG
GAGAGGCTGGGGTCTAGAGTGGCGATGGGACGAAAGGGTAAAGAAAGTTTTCGGTGTGTGTGTGTGTGTG
TGTGTGTGTGTGTGTGTGTGTGTGTGTGTAGGTAGGTAGGTAGGTAGAAACTGCATCCTCTGCTTGTGTA
AATCCGGTTACATGTGTGTAACAGAGGTACTGAGATGTGACTGAGTCTCAAGGCCAGGCGATCGGGATTC
AGAAGAGGCATTTGCATAACTGAGCAAGAGCCTTTGCCCCACCCTTCCACGCGGACCCAAGACAAGCGGA
CAGCTCTGGGTGGGTCACCTTGAAGCCAGGGGCCCGCCCACATCCCCGCCCACACCCACCTTGAGCGCTT
CTCATTGGGCATTCCAGCCTACCCAGCTCGGAGTTAGTTACTCCGTAAGTGTGGCCGGAACAGAGTTCGT
CCATCTAAAAAGGGAGGGGACCGGCGAACACATCTAGAGCCACCATGGGATCGGCCATTGAACAAGATGG
ATTGCACGCAGGTTCTCCGGCCGCTTGGGTGGAGAGGCTATTCGGCTATGACTGGGCACAACAGACAATC
GGCTGCTCTGATGCCGCCGTGTTCCGGCTGTCAGCGCAGGGGCGCCCGGTTCTTTTTGTCAAGACCGACC
TGTCCGGTGCCCTGAATGAACTGCAGGACGAGGCAGCGCGGCTATCGTGGCTGGCCACGACGGGCGTTCC
TTGCGCAGCTGTGCTCGACGTTGTCACTGAAGCGGGAAGGGACTGGCTGCTATTGGGCGAAGTGCCGGGG
CAGGATCTCCTGTCATCTCACCTTGCTCCTGCCGAGAAAGTATCCATCATGGCTGATGCAATGCGGCGGC
TGCATACGCTTGATCCGGCTACCTGCCCATTCGACCACCAAGCGAAACATCGCATCGAGCGAGCACGTAC
TCGGATGGAAGCCGGTCTTGTCGATCAGGATGATCTGGACGAAGAGCATCAGGGGCTCGCGCCAGCCGAA
CTGTTCGCCAGGCTCAAGGCGCGCATGCCCGACGGCGATGATCTCGTCGTGACCCATGGCGATGCCTGCT
TGCCGAATATCATGGTGGAAAATGGCCGCTTTTCTGGATTCATCGACTGTGGCCGGCTGGGTGTGGCGGA
CCGCTATCAGGACATAGCGTTGGCTACCCGTGATATTGCTGAAGAGCTTGGCGGCGAATGGGCTGACCGC
TTCCTCGTGCTTTACGGTATCGCCGCTCCCGATTCGCAGCGCATCGCCTTCTATCGCCTTCTTGACGAGT
TCTTCTGAAGGTACCTTTAAGACCAATGACTTACAAGGCAGCTGTAGATCTTAGCCACTTTTTAAAAGAA
AAGGGGGGACTGGAAGGGCTAATTCACTCCCAACGAAGACAAGATCTGCTTTTTGCTTGTACTGGGTCTC
TCTGGTTAGACCAGATCTGAGCCTGGGAGCTCTCTGGCTAACTAGGGAACCCACTGCTTAAGCCTCAATA
AAGCTTGCCTTGAGTGCTTCAAGTAGTGTGTGCCCGTCTGTTGTGTGACTCTGGTAACTAGAGATCCCTC
AGACCCTTTTAGTCAGTGTGGAAAATCTCTAGCAGTAGTAGTTCATGTCATCTTATTATTCAGTATTTAT
AACTTGCAAAGAAATGAATATCAGAGAGTGAGAGGAACTTGTTTATTGCAGCTTATAATGGTTACAAATA
AAGCAATAGCATCACAAATTTCACAAATAAAGCATTTTTTTCACTGCATTCTAGTTGTGGTTTGTCCAAA
CTCATCAATGTATCTTATCATGTCTGGCTCTAGCTATCCCGCCCCTAACTCCGCCCAGTTCCGCCCATTC
TCCGCCCCATGGCTGACTAATTTTTTTTATTTATGCAGAGGCCGAGGCCGCCTCGGCCTCTGAGCTATTC
CAGAAGTAGTGAGGAGGCTTTTTTGGAGGCCTAGGCTTTTGCGTCGAGACGTACCCAATTCGCCCTATAG
TGAGTCGTATTACGCGCGCTCACTGGCCGTCGTTTTACAACGTCGTGACTGGGAAAACCCTGGCGTTACC
CAACTTAATCGCCTTGCAGCACATCCCCCTTTCGCCAGCTGGCGTAATAGCGAAGAGGCCCGCACCGATC
GCCCTTCCCAACAGTTGCGCAGCCTGAATGGCGAATGGCGCG
[124 nt withheld, positions 13413-13536]
C
[91 nt withheld, positions 13538-13628]
A
[49 nt withheld, positions 13630-13678]
CCTTTGACGTTGGAGTCCACGTTCTTT
[37 nt withheld, positions 13706-13742]
ACCCTATCTCGGTCTATTCTTTTGATTTATAAGGGATTTTGCCGATTTCGGCCTATTGGTTAAAAAATGA
GCTGATTTAACAAAAATTTAACGCGAATTTTAACAAAATATTAACGTTTACAATTTCC
