>Addgene plasmid #21229 | aMHC-eGFP-Rex-Neo | addgene partial sequence | sequence record 62534 | EGFP-N 5'-CGTCGCCGTCCAGCTCGACCAG-3'
GCTCCTCGCCCTTGCTCACCATGGTGGCGACCGGTGGATCCCGGGCCCGCGGTACCGTCGACTCAAACTC
TTATGGGGGAGATAGGAGGGATCTGTCTGTCATTTCTGGTGTGGGCTAGGCTTCTATGTGAAGTCCTGAC
TTTCCTACACCACCACTTCCCTGCCTCTTTTACACCGTAGCCTATGGCTCTCCCACCAGGACTCCATGTA
AAGTGCCTGCTTCTCTGTCAGAGGTCTATGTGGGGTAAGGGTGCCTGAGGTTTGCTAAGAGTGCCGGGCA
GCTGGGCAGAGAAAGAGAGGGCTGGAAGCCTGACTTCCGGGAGAATCGTGATCTGCTGTCTACAGGGGAA
ACATTCTCACCTGGTTAACTTTTCAGAGAATCCTGAAGAATGTGGACCACAGCTGGAACGAGGCACCACA
GTGGCGCAGCTGGACAGAGAGAGGAACAGGCAGGAAGAGGAGTAGCAGAGGCTGGGAGACCAATCTAGAG
ATCCTGACCAGGATGGAACAGGACAAGCCAGGGGGTGAGGAAGGTAAGAGAGCACCCAGCAGCACTGAAG
CTGTGGCTCACTGGAAGATTGTTTACATAAGGGTGGGAACCCCAGGTGTGATTCTCAGCACTCTGACACA
GGAAGGAAGGAAGGAAGGAAGGAAGGAAGGAAGGAAGGAAGGGAGAAAGGAAGGAAGGAAGGAAGGAAGG
AAGGAAGGAAGGAAGGAAGGAAGGATGAATACAAATGAGAAGGGGAGAAAAGGTGAAGTGAGAAATGGGT
GGAAAGGAAGGACACGCAAGAAGGCAAGGCAAGGCACGGAGACAGTAGAGAAAGATGGAGTGGACAGCAC
AGGGCAAATCTTG
